>Addgene plasmid #214640 | pGL4_CRE-CMV-BC0489-luc2 | addgene full sequence | sequence record 423230 | Addgene NGS Result
GGCCTAACTGGCCGGTACCTGAGCTCGCTAGCCTCGAGGATATCAAACAAGTTTGTACAAAAAAGCAGGC
TCCCTAACTGGCCGGTACCGAGCTCTTACGCGTGCTAGCGCACCAGACAGTGACGTCAGCTGCCAGATCC
CATGGCCGTCATACTGTGACGTCTTTCAGACACCCCATTGACGTCAATGGGAGAACAGATCTGCCGCCCC
GACTAGCGCACCAGACAGTGACGTCAGCTGCCAGATCCCATGGCCGTCATACTGTGACGTCTTTCAGACA
CCCCATTGACGTCAATGGGAGAACAGATCTGCCGCCCCGACTAGCGGGGGGCTCAACTTTTCTATACAAA
GTTGCGGTACCCGGGTCGAGTAGGCGTGTACGGTGGGAGGCCTATATAAGCAGAGCTCGTTTAGTGAACC
GTCAGATCGCCTGGAGACGCCATCCACGCTGTTTTGACCTCCATAGAAGACACCGGGACCGATCCAGCCC
AACTTTGTATAATAAAGTTGAGCTAGTTGCTAAGTCTGCCGAGTAGAATTAACCCTCACTAAAGGGTAGG
TGACACTATATCATCTAATCACAAATCTAAGACCGTCTTCTATACTCAAAATCACTTTCCTATAGTGAGT
CGTATTAGTAGACGCGAGTCAATGCATGTACGACAGCTTTCTTGTACAAAGTGGTTCGATATCAAGATCT
GGCCTCGGCGGCCAAGCTTGGCAATCCGGTACTGTTGGTAAAGCCACCATGGAAGATGCCAAAAACATTA
AGAAGGGCCCAGCGCCATTCTACCCACTCGAAGACGGGACCGCCGGCGAGCAGCTGCACAAAGCCATGAA
GCGCTACGCCCTGGTGCCCGGCACCATCGCCTTTACCGACGCACATATCGAGGTGGACATTACCTACGCC
GAGTACTTCGAGATGAGCGTTCGGCTGGCAGAAGCTATGAAGCGCTATGGGCTGAATACAAACCATCGGA
TCGTGGTGTGCAGCGAGAATAGCTTGCAGTTCTTCATGCCCGTGTTGGGTGCCCTGTTCATCGGTGTGGC
TGTGGCCCCAGCTAACGACATCTACAACGAGCGCGAGCTGCTGAACAGCATGGGCATCAGCCAGCCCACC
GTCGTATTCGTGAGCAAGAAAGGGCTGCAAAAGATCCTCAACGTGCAAAAGAAGCTACCGATCATACAAA
AGATCATCATCATGGATAGCAAGACCGACTACCAGGGCTTCCAAAGCATGTACACCTTCGTGACTTCCCA
TTTGCCACCCGGCTTCAACGAGTACGACTTCGTGCCCGAGAGCTTCGACCGGGACAAAACCATCGCCCTG
ATCATGAACAGTAGTGGCAGTACCGGATTGCCCAAGGGCGTAGCCCTACCGCACCGCACCGCTTGTGTCC
GATTCAGTCATGCCCGCGACCCCATCTTCGGCAACCAGATCATCCCCGACACCGCTATCCTCAGCGTGGT
GCCATTTCACCACGGCTTCGGCATGTTCACCACGCTGGGCTACTTGATCTGCGGCTTTCGGGTCGTGCTC
ATGTACCGCTTCGAGGAGGAGCTATTCTTGCGCAGCTTGCAAGACTATAAGATTCAATCTGCCCTGCTGG
TGCCCACACTATTTAGCTTCTTCGCTAAGAGCACTCTCATCGACAAGTACGACCTAAGCAACTTGCACGA
GATCGCCAGCGGCGGGGCGCCGCTCAGCAAGGAGGTAGGTGAGGCCGTGGCCAAACGCTTCCACCTACCA
GGCATCCGCCAGGGCTACGGCCTGACAGAAACAACCAGCGCCATTCTGATCACCCCCGAAGGGGACGACA
AGCCTGGCGCAGTAGGCAAGGTGGTGCCCTTCTTCGAGGCTAAGGTGGTGGACTTGGACACCGGTAAGAC
ACTGGGTGTGAACCAGCGCGGCGAGCTGTGCGTCCGTGGCCCCATGATCATGAGCGGCTACGTTAACAAC
CCCGAGGCTACAAACGCTCTCATCGACAAGGACGGCTGGCTGCACAGCGGCGACATCGCCTACTGGGACG
AGGACGAGCACTTCTTCATCGTGGACCGGCTGAAGAGCCTGATCAAATACAAGGGCTACCAGGTAGCCCC
AGCCGAACTGGAGAGCATCCTGCTGCAACACCCCAACATCTTCGACGCCGGGGTCGCCGGCCTGCCCGAC
GACGATGCCGGCGAGCTGCCCGCCGCAGTCGTCGTGCTGGAACACGGTAAAACCATGACCGAGAAGGAGA
TCGTGGACTATGTGGCCAGCCAGGTTACAACCGCCAAGAAGCTGCGCGGTGGTGTTGTGTTCGTGGACGA
GGTGCCTAAAGGACTGACCGGCAAGTTGGACGCCCGCAAGATCCGCGAGATTCTCATTAAGGCCAAGAAG
GGCGGCAAGATCGCCGTGTAATCTGCTTGCAAGAACTGGTTCAGTAGCTTAAGCCACTTTGTGATCCACC
TTAACAGCCACGGCTTCCCTCCCGAGGTGGAGGAGCAGGCCGCCGGCACCCTGCCCATGAGCTGCGCCCA
GGAGAGCGGCATGGATAGACACCCTGCTGCTTGCGCCAGCGCCAGGATCAACGTCTAACTGCAGTCTAGA
GTCGGGGCGGCCGGCCGCTTCGAGCAGACATGATAAGATACATTGATGAGTTTGGACAAACCACAACTAG
AATGCAGTGAAAAAAATGCTTTATTTGTGAAATTTGTGATGCTATTGCTTTATTTGTAACCATTATAAGC
TGCAATAAACAAGTTAACAACAACAATTGCATTCATTTTATGTTTCAGGTTCAGGGGGAGGTGTGGGAGG
TTTTTTAAAGCAAGTAAAACCTCTACAAATGTGGTAAAATCGATAAGGATCCGTTTGCGTATTGGGCGCT
CTTCCGCTGATCTGCGCAGCACCATGGCCTGAAATAACCTCTGAAAGAGGAACTTGGTTAGCTACCTTCT
GAGGCGGAAAGAACCAGCTGTGGAATGTGTGTCAGTTAGGGTGTGGAAAGTCCCCAGGCTCCCCAGCAGG
CAGAAGTATGCAAAGCATGCATCTCAATTAGTCAGCAACCAGGTGTGGAAAGTCCCCAGGCTCCCCAGCA
GGCAGAAGTATGCAAAGCATGCATCTCAATTAGTCAGCAACCATAGTCCCGCCCCTAACTCCGCCCATCC
CGCCCCTAACTCCGCCCAGTTCCGCCCATTCTCCGCCCCATGGCTGACTAATTTTTTTTATTTATGCAGA
GGCCGAGGCCGCCTCTGCCTCTGAGCTATTCCAGAAGTAGTGAGGAGGCTTTTTTGGAGGCCTAGGCTTT
TGCAAAAAGCTCGATTCTTCTGACACTAGCGCCACCATGAAGAAGCCCGAACTCACCGCTACCAGCGTTG
AAAAATTTCTCATCGAGAAGTTCGACAGTGTGAGCGACCTGATGCAGTTGTCGGAGGGCGAAGAGAGCCG
AGCCTTCAGCTTCGATGTCGGCGGACGCGGCTATGTACTGCGGGTGAATAGCTGCGCTGATGGCTTCTAC
AAAGACCGCTACGTGTACCGCCACTTCGCCAGCGCTGCACTACCCATCCCCGAAGTGTTGGACATCGGCG
AGTTCAGCGAGAGCCTGACATACTGCATCAGTAGACGCGCCCAAGGCGTTACTCTCCAAGACCTCCCCGA
AACAGAGCTGCCTGCTGTGTTACAGCCTGTCGCCGAAGCTATGGATGCTATTGCCGCCGCCGACCTCAGT
CAAACCAGCGGCTTCGGCCCATTCGGGCCCCAAGGCATCGGCCAGTACACAACCTGGCGGGATTTCATTT
GCGCCATTGCTGATCCCCATGTCTACCACTGGCAGACCGTGATGGACGACACCGTGTCCGCCAGCGTAGC
TCAAGCCCTGGACGAACTGATGCTGTGGGCCGAAGACTGTCCCGAGGTGCGCCACCTCGTCCATGCCGAC
TTCGGCAGCAACAACGTCCTGACCGACAACGGCCGCATCACCGCCGTAATCGACTGGTCCGAAGCTATGT
TCGGGGACAGTCAGTACGAGGTGGCCAACATCTTCTTCTGGCGGCCCTGGCTGGCTTGCATGGAGCAGCA
GACTCGCTACTTCGAGCGCCGGCATCCCGAGCTGGCCGGCAGCCCTCGTCTGCGAGCCTACATGCTGCGC
ATCGGCCTGGATCAGCTCTACCAGAGCCTCGTGGACGGCAACTTCGACGATGCTGCCTGGGCTCAAGGCC
GCTGCGATGCCATCGTCCGCAGCGGGGCCGGCACCGTCGGTCGCACACAAATCGCTCGCCGGAGCGCAGC
CGTATGGACCGACGGCTGCGTCGAGGTGCTGGCCGACAGCGGCAACCGCCGGCCCAGTACACGACCGCGC
GCTAAGGAGGTAGGTCGAGTTTAAACTCTAGAACCGGTCATGGCCGCAATAAAATATCTTTATTTTCATT
ACATCTGTGTGTTGGTTTTTTGTGTGTTCGAACTAGATGCTGTCGACCGATGCCCTTGAGAGCCTTCAAC
CCAGTCAGCTCCTTCCGGTGGGCGCGGGGCATGACTATCGTCGCCGCACTTATGACTGTCTTCTTTATCA
TGCAACTCGTAGGACAGGTGCCGGCAGCGCTCTTCCGCTTCCTCGCTCACTGACTCGCTGCGCTCGGTCG
TTCGGCTGCGGCGAGCGGTATCAGCTCACTCAAAGGCGGTAATACGGTTATCCACAGAATCAGGGGATAA
CGCAGGAAAGAACATGTGAGCAAAAGGCCAGCAAAAGGCCAGGAACCGTAAAAAGGCCGCGTTGCTGGCG
TTTTTCCATAGGCTCCGCCCCCCTGACGAGCATCACAAAAATCGACGCTCAAGTCAGAGGTGGCGAAACC
CGACAGGACTATAAAGATACCAGGCGTTTCCCCCTGGAAGCTCCCTCGTGCGCTCTCCTGTTCCGACCCT
GCCGCTTACCGGATACCTGTCCGCCTTTCTCCCTTCGGGAAGCGTGGCGCTTTCTCATAGCTCACGCTGT
AGGTATCTCAGTTCGGTGTAGGTCGTTCGCTCCAAGCTGGGCTGTGTGCACGAACCCCCCGTTCAGCCCG
ACCGCTGCGCCTTATCCGGTAACTATCGTCTTGAGTCCAACCCGGTAAGACACGACTTATCGCCACTGGC
AGCAGCCACTGGTAACAGGATTAGCAGAGCGAGGTATGTAGGCGGTGCTACAGAGTTCTTGAAGTGGTGG
CCTAACTACGGCTACACTAGAAGAACAGTATTTGGTATCTGCGCTCTGCTGAAGCCAGTTACCTTCGGAA
AAAGAGTTGGTAGCTCTTGATCCGGCAAACAAACCACCGCTGGTAGCGGTGGTTTTTTTGTTTGCAAGCA
GCAGATTACGCGCAGAAAAAAAGGATCTCAAGAAGATCCTTTGATCTTTTCTACGGGGTCTGACGCTCAG
TGGAACGAAAACTCACGTTAAGGGATTTTGGTCATGAGATTATCAAAAAGGATCTTCACCTAGATCCTTT
TAAATTAAAAATGAAGTTTTAAATCAATCTAAAGTATATATGAGTAAACTTGGTCTGACAGCGGCCGCAA
ATGCTAAACCACTGCAGTGGTTACCAGTGCTTGATCAGTGAGGCACCGATCTCAGCGATCTGCCTATTTC
GTTCGTCCATAGTGGCCTGACTCCCCGTCGTGTAGATCACTACGATTCGTGAGGGCTTACCATCAGGCCC
CAGCGCAGCAATGATGCCGCGAGAGCCGCGTTCACCGGCCCCCGATTTGTCAGCAATGAACCAGCCAGCA
GGGAGGGCCGAGCGAAGAAGTGGTCCTGCTACTTTGTCCGCCTCCATCCAGTCTATGAGCTGCTGTCGTG
ATGCTAGAGTAAGAAGTTCGCCAGTGAGTAGTTTCCGAAGAGTTGTGGCCATTGCTACTGGCATCGTGGT
ATCACGCTCGTCGTTCGGTATGGCTTCGTTCAACTCTGGTTCCCAGCGGTCAAGCCGGGTCACATGATCA
CCCATATTATGAAGAAATGCAGTCAGCTCCTTAGGGCCTCCGATCGTTGTCAGAAGTAAGTTGGCCGCGG
TGTTGTCGCTCATGGTAATGGCAGCACTACACAATTCTCTTACCGTCATGCCATCCGTAAGATGCTTTTC
CGTGACCGGCGAGTACTCAACCAAGTCGTTTTGTGAGTAGTGTATACGGCGACCAAGCTGCTCTTGCCCG
GCGTCTATACGGGACAACACCGCGCCACATAGCAGTACTTTGAAAGTGCTCATCATCGGGAATCGTTCTT
CGGGGCGGAAAGACTCAAGGATCTTGCCGCTATTGAGATCCAGTTCGATATAGCCCACTCTTGCACCCAG
TTGATCTTCAGCATCTTTTACTTTCACCAGCGTTTCGGGGTGTGCAAAAACAGGCAAGCAAAATGCCGCA
AAGAAGGGAATGAGTGCGACACGAAAATGTTGGATGCTCATACTCGTCCTTTTTCAATATTATTGAAGCA
TTTATCAGGGTTACTAGTACGTCTCTCAAGGATAAGTAAGTAATATTAAGGTACGGGAGGTATTGGACAG
GCCGCAATAAAATATCTTTATTTTCATTACATCTGTGTGTTGGTTTTTTGTGTGAATCGATAGTACTAAC
ATACGCTCTCCATCAAAACAAAACGAAACAAAACAAACTAGCAAAATAGGCTGTCCCCAGTGCAAGTGCA
GGTGCCAGAACATTTCTCT
Features (pLannotate 1.2.2; 23 found; start..end, strand, type, name):
     47..71      +  protein_bind   attB1: mutant version of attB; recombination site for the Gateway® BP reaction BP Clonase™
    171..193     +  promoter       CMV promoter (fragment): human cytomegalovirus (CMV) immediate early promoter
    279..301     +  promoter       CMV promoter (fragment): human cytomegalovirus (CMV) immediate early promoter
    334..354     -  protein_bind   attB4: mutant version of attB; core recombination site for the Gateway® BP reaction BP Clonase™
    370..407     +  promoter       minimal CMV promoter: human cytomegalovirus (CMV) immediate early promoter
    490..510     +  protein_bind   attB3: mutant version of attB; core recombination site for the Gateway® BP reaction BP Clonase™
    537..555     +  promoter       T3 promoter: promoter for bacteriophage T3 RNA polymerase
    619..637     -  promoter       T7 promoter: promoter for bacteriophage T7 RNA polymerase
    664..684     -  protein_bind   attB2: mutant version of attB; core recombination site for the Gateway® BP reaction BP Clonase™
    749..2401    +  CDS            luciferase: firefly luciferase synthetic luc2 version of the luciferase gene
   2405..2452    +  CDS            hCL1: non-ORF yeast peptide conferring ubiquitin-dependent degradation human codon-optimized
   2459..2575    +  CDS            hPEST: PEST degradation sequence from mouse ornithine decarboxylase human codon-optimized
   2624..2745    -  polyA_signal   SV40 poly(A) signal: SV40 polyadenylation signal
   2771..2902    -  CDS            LT_SV40 (fragment): Experimental evidence at protein level: Swiss-Prot protein existence level 1. Isoform 17kT antigen targets host RBL2 for degradation and promotes cell proliferation. Transactivates host cyclin A promoter through its J domain. From Simian virus 40 (SV40).
   2939..3296    +  promoter       SV40 promoter: SV40 enhancer and early promoter
   3327..4364    +  CDS            HygR: hygromycin B phosphotransferase confers resistance to hygromycin
   4388..4436    +  polyA_signal   poly(A) signal: synthetic polyadenylation signal
   4452..4583    +  CDS            TcR (fragment): tetracycline efflux protein; tet; confers resistance to tetracycline
   4763..5351    -  rep_origin     ori: high-copy-number ColE1/pMB1/pBR322/pUC origin of replication
   5551..6411    -  CDS            AmpR: β-lactamase confers resistance to ampicillin, carbenicillin, and related antibiotics
   6412..6453    -  promoter       AmpR promoter (fragment): bla
   6516..6564    +  polyA_signal   poly(A) signal: synthetic polyadenylation signal
   6578..6669    +  misc_feature   pause site: RNA polymerase II transcriptional pause signal from the human α2 globin gene
