[The description below was written by a language model from this plasmid's Addgene catalogue record and pLannotate feature annotations shown in this document.]
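Description:
pGL4_CRE-CMV-BC0489-luc2 is a mammalian luciferase reporter plasmid built on the pGL4 backbone and intended as a cAMP/Ca2+ pathway sensor in a barcoded, multiplexed cell-based assay. It is propagated in E. coli as a high-copy plasmid through a ColE1/pUC-type origin with ampicillin selection (AmpR). An SV40 enhancer/early promoter driving a hygromycin phosphotransferase gene, followed by a synthetic poly(A) signal, allows selection in mammalian cells. A synthetic poly(A) signal and an RNA polymerase II transcriptional pause site lie upstream of the reporter cassette, a standard pGL4 arrangement that limits read-through transcription from the backbone into the sensor.

The sensor region was assembled by Gateway cloning, which accounts for the attB1, attB4, attB3 and attB2 sites separating its modules. According to the catalogue entry, the insert is a synthetic cluster of six cAMP response elements (CRE) with barcode 0489. The CRE cluster and the barcode are not annotated as such in the feature table. From their positions, the CRE cluster most likely lies between attB1 and attB4, where only short CMV-like fragments were detected, followed by an annotated minimal CMV promoter between attB4 and attB3. The segment between attB3 and attB2 is flanked by inward-facing T3 and T7 promoter sequences and is the likely location of the barcode. Downstream is the firefly luc2 coding sequence fused to hCL1 and hPEST degradation sequences, which destabilise the enzyme so that signal follows transcriptional changes more closely, and the unit ends at an SV40 poly(A) signal. Activation of CRE-dependent transcription should therefore produce both luciferase activity and a transcript carrying the unique barcode. The associated publication applies the barcoded assay to profiling ERBB receptor antagonists.
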