Addgene plasmid #214640: pGL4_CRE-CMV-BC0489-luc2
Purpose: barcoded assay, cAMP/Ca2+ sensor
Depositing lab: Michael Wehr. Depositing organization: Systasy Bioscience GmbH. Publication: Protocol for identifying properties of ERBB receptor antagonists using the barcoded ERBBprofiler assay. Popovic L, Rossner MJ, Wehr MC. STAR Protoc. 2024 Apr 16;5(2):102987. doi: 10.1016/j.xpro.2024.102987. PubMed 38635397.
Backbone
  Vector backbone: pGL4
  Vector type: Mammalian Expression, Luciferase
Growth in bacteria
  Bacterial resistance: Ampicillin, 100 μg/mL
  Growth temperature: 37°C
  Growth strain: DH5alpha
  Copy number: High Copy
Gene/Insert
  Gene/Insert name: 6x clustered CRE element with barcode 0489
  Species: Synthetic
  Cloning method: Gateway Cloning
Terms and licenses: Academic/Nonprofit Terms; Industry Terms: Not Available to Industry
How to cite: pGL4_CRE-CMV-BC0489-luc2 was a gift from Michael Wehr (Addgene plasmid # 214640 ; http://n2t.net/addgene:214640 ; RRID:Addgene_214640)
